>Addgene plasmid #105615 | PCDNA3-N3FLAG-TAF12-HFD(50-130) | depositor full sequence | sequence record 200682 | PCDNA3-N3FLAG-TAF12-HFD(50-130) sequence 5739 bps
GACGGATCGGGAGATCTCCCGATCCCCTATGGTCGACTCTCAGTACAATCTGCTCTGATGCCGCATAGTT
AAGCCAGTATCTGCTCCCTGCTTGTGTGTTGGAGGTCGCTGAGTAGTGCGCGAGCAAAATTTAAGCTACA
ACAAGGCAAGGCTTGACCGACAATTGCATGAAGAATCTGCTTAGGGTTAGGCGTTTTGCGCTGCTTCGCG
ATGTACGGGCCAGATATACGCGTTGACATTGATTATTGACTAGTTATTAATAGTAATCAATTACGGGGTC
ATTAGTTCATAGCCCATATATGGAGTTCCGCGTTACATAACTTACGGTAAATGGCCCGCCTGGCTGACCG
CCCAACGACCCCCGCCCATTGACGTCAATAATGACGTATGTTCCCATAGTAACGCCAATAGGGACTTTCC
ATTGACGTCAATGGGTGGACTATTTACGGTAAACTGCCCACTTGGCAGTACATCAAGTGTATCATATGCC
AAGTACGCCCCCTATTGACGTCAATGACGGTAAATGGCCCGCCTGGCATTATGCCCAGTACATGACCTTA
TGGGACTTTCCTACTTGGCAGTACATCTACGTATTAGTCATCGCTATTACCATGGTGATGCGGTTTTGGC
AGTACATCAATGGGCGTGGATAGCGGTTTGACTCACGGGGATTTCCAAGTCTCCACCCCATTGACGTCAA
TGGGAGTTTGTTTTGGCACCAAAATCAACGGGACTTTCCAAAATGTCGTAACAACTCCGCCCCATTGACG
CAAATGGGCGGTAGGCGTGTACGGTGGGAGGTCTATATAAGCAGAGCTCTCTGGCTAACTAGAGAACCCA
CTGCTTACTGGCTTATCGAAATTAATACGACTCACTATAGGGAGACCCAAGCTTGGTACCGAGCTCGGAT
CCGCCATGCCAAAGAAGAAGCGTAAGGTAGATTACAAAGACCATGACGGTGATTATAAAGATCATGATAT
CGATTACAAGGATGACGATGACAAGGGAGGCGAATTCCTCAGCCCTGAAAACAACCAAGTGCTGACAAAA
AAAAAGCTGCAGGATCTGGTGAGGGAGGTGGATCCTAATGAGCAGCTGGATGAAGATGTGGAAGAGATGC
TGCTACAGATCGCTGATGATTTTATTGAGAGTGTGGTGACAGCTGCCTGCCAGCTTGCTCGGCACCGCAA
GTCCAGCACCCTAGAGGTAAAAGACGTCCAGCTGCATCTAGAGCGCCAGTGGAACATGTGGATCCCAGGC
TGACTCGAGCATGCATCTAGAGGGCCCTATTCTATAGTGTCACCTAAATGCTAGAGCTCGCTGATCAGCC
TCGACTGTGCCTTCTAGTTGCCAGCCATCTGTTGTTTGCCCCTCCCCCGTGCCTTCCTTGACCCTGGAAG
GTGCCACTCCCACTGTCCTTTCCTAATAAAATGAGGAAATTGCATCGCATTGTCTGAGTAGGTGTCATTC
TATTCTGGGGGGTGGGGTGGGGCAGGACAGCAAGGGGGAGGATTGGGAAGACAATAGCAGGCATGCTGGG
GATGCGGTGGGCTCTATGGCTTCTGAGGCGGAAAGAACCAGCTGGGGCTCTAGGGGGTATCCCC
[124 nt withheld, positions 1605-1728]
C
[32 nt withheld, positions 1730-1761]
CA
[57 nt withheld, positions 1764-1820]
A
[49 nt withheld, positions 1822-1870]
CCTTTGACGTTGGAGTCCACGTTCTTT
[37 nt withheld, positions 1898-1934]
ACCCTATCTCGGTCTATTCTTTTGATTTATAAGGGATTTTGGGGATTTCGGCCTATTGGTTAAAAAATGA
GCTGATTTAACAAAAATTTAACGCGAATTAATTCTGTGGAATGTGTGTCAGTTAGGGTGTGGAAAGTCCC
CAGGCTCCCCAGGCAGGCAGAAGTATGCAAAGCATGCATCTCAATTAGTCAGCAACCAGGTGTGGAAAGT
CCCCAGGCTCCCCAGCAGGCAGAAGTATGCAAAGCATGCATCTCAATTAGTCAGCAACCATAGTCCCGCC
CCTAACTCCGCCCATCCCGCCCCTAACTCCGCCCAGTTCCGCCCATTCTCCGCCCCATGGCTGACTAATT
TTTTTTATTTATGCAGAGGCCGAGGCCGCCTCTGCCTCTGAGCTATTCCAGAAGTAGTGAGGAGGCTTTT
TTGGAGGCCTAGGCTTTTGCAAAAAGCTCCCGGGAGCTTGTATATCCATTTTCGGATCTGATCAAGAGAC
AGGATGAGGATCGTTTCGCATGATTGAACAAGATGGATTGCACGCAGGTTCTCCGGCCGCTTGGGTGGAG
AGGCTATTCGGCTATGACTGGGCACAACAGACAATCGGCTGCTCTGATGCCGCCGTGTTCCGGCTGTCAG
CGCAGGGGCGCCCGGTTCTTTTTGTCAAGACCGACCTGTCCGGTGCCCTGAATGAACTGCAGGACGAGGC
AGCGCGGCTATCGTGGCTGGCCACGACGGGCGTTCCTTGCGCAGCTGTGCTCGACGTTGTCACTGAAGCG
GGAAGGGACTGGCTGCTATTGGGCGAAGTGCCGGGGCAGGATCTCCTGTCATCTCACCTTGCTCCTGCCG
AGAAAGTATCCATCATGGCTGATGCAATGCGGCGGCTGCATACGCTTGATCCGGCTACCTGCCCATTCGA
CCACCAAGCGAAACATCGCATCGAGCGAGCACGTACTCGGATGGAAGCCGGTCTTGTCGATCAGGATGAT
CTGGACGAAGAGCATCAGGGGCTCGCGCCAGCCGAACTGTTCGCCAGGCTCAAGGCGCGCATGCCCGACG
GCGAGGATCTCGTCGTGACCCATGGCGATGCCTGCTTGCCGAATATCATGGTGGAAAATGGCCGCTTTTC
TGGATTCATCGACTGTGGCCGGCTGGGTGTGGCGGACCGCTATCAGGACATAGCGTTGGCTACCCGTGAT
ATTGCTGAAGAGCTTGGCGGCGAATGGGCTGACCGCTTCCTCGTGCTTTACGGTATCGCCGCTCCCGATT
CGCAGCGCATCGCCTTCTATCGCCTTCTTGACGAGTTCTTCTGAGCGGGACTCTGGGGTTCGAAATGACC
GACCAAGCGACGCCCAACCTGCCATCACGAGATTTCGATTCCACCGCCGCCTTCTATGAAAGGTTGGGCT
TCGGAATCGTTTTCCGGGACGCCGGCTGGATGATCCTCCAGCGCGGGGATCTCATGCTGGAGTTCTTCGC
CCACCCCAACTTGTTTATTGCAGCTTATAATGGTTACAAATAAAGCAATAGCATCACAAATTTCACAAAT
AAAGCATTTTTTTCACTGCATTCTAGTTGTGGTTTGTCCAAACTCATCAATGTATCTTATCATGTCTGTA
TACCGTCGACCTCTAGCTAGAGCTTGGCGTAATCATGGTCATAGCTGTTTCCTGTGTGAAATTGTTATCC
GCTCACAATTCCACACAACATACGAGCCGGAAGCATAAAGTGTAAAGCCTGGGGTGCCTAATGAGTGAGC
TAACTCACATTAATTGCGTTGCGCTCACTGCCCGCTTTCCAGTCGGGAAACCTGTCGTGCCAGCTGCATT
AATGAATCGGCCAACGCGCGGGGAGAGGCGGTTTGCGTATTGGGCGCTCTTCCGCTTCCTCGCTCACTGA
CTCGCTGCGCTCGGTCGTTCGGCTGCGGCGAGCGGTATCAGCTCACTCAAAGGCGGTAATACGGTTATCC
ACAGAATCAGGGGATAACGCAGGAAAGAACATGTGAGCAAAAGGCCAGCAAAAGGCCAGGAACCGTAAAA
AGGCCGCGTTGCTGGCGTTTTTCCATAGGCTCCGCCCCCCTGACGAGCATCACAAAAATCGACGCTCAAG
TCAGAGGTGGCGAAACCCGACAGGACTATAAAGATACCAGGCGTTTCCCCCTGGAAGCTCCCTCGTGCGC
TCTCCTGTTCCGACCCTGCCGCTTACCGGATACCTGTCCGCCTTTCTCCCTTCGGGAAGCGTGGCGCTTT
CTCAATGCTCACGCTGTAGGTATCTCAGTTCGGTGTAGGTCGTTCGCTCCAAGCTGGGCTGTGTGCACGA
ACCCCCCGTTCAGCCCGACCGCTGCGCCTTATCCGGTAACTATCGTCTTGAGTCCAACCCGGTAAGACAC
GACTTATCGCCACTGGCAGCAGCCACTGGTAACAGGATTAGCAGAGCGAGGTATGTAGGCGGTGCTACAG
AGTTCTTGAAGTGGTGGCCTAACTACGGCTACACTAGAAGGACAGTATTTGGTATCTGCGCTCTGCTGAA
GCCAGTTACCTTCGGAAAAAGAGTTGGTAGCTCTTGATCCGGCAAACAAACCACCGCTGGTAGCGGTGGT
TTTTTTGTTTGCAAGCAGCAGATTACGCGCAGAAAAAAAGGATCTCAAGAAGATCCTTTGATCTTTTCTA
CGGGGTCTGACGCTCAGTGGAACGAAAACTCACGTTAAGGGATTTTGGTCATGAGATTATCAAAAAGGAT
CTTCACCTAGATCCTTTTAAATTAAAAATGAAGTTTTAAATCAATCTAAAGTATATATGAGTAAACTTGG
TCTGACAGTTACCAATGCTTAATCAGTGAGGCACCTATCTCAGCGATCTGTCTATTTCGTTCATCCATAG
TTGCCTGACTCCCCGTCGTGTAGATAACTACGATACGGGAGGGCTTACCATCTGGCCCCAGTGCTGCAAT
GATACCGCGAGACCCACGCTCACCGGCTCCAGATTTATCAGCAATAAACCAGCCAGCCGGAAGGGCCGAG
CGCAGAAGTGGTCCTGCAACTTTATCCGCCTCCATCCAGTCTATTAATTGTTGCCGGGAAGCTAGAGTAA
GTAGTTCGCCAGTTAATAGTTTGCGCAACGTTGTTGCCATTGCTACAGGCATCGTGGTGTCACGCTCGTC
GTTTGGTATGGCTTCATTCAGCTCCGGTTCCCAACGATCAAGGCGAGTTACATGATCCCCCATGTTGTGC
AAAAAAGCGGTTAGCTCCTTCGGTCCTCCGATCGTTGTCAGAAGTAAGTTGGCCGCAGTGTTATCACTCA
TGGTTATGGCAGCACTGCATAATTCTCTTACTGTCATGCCATCCGTAAGATGCTTTTCTGTGACTGGTGA
GTACTCAACCAAGTCATTCTGAGAATAGTGTATGCGGCGACCGAGTTGCTCTTGCCCGGCGTCAATACGG
GATAATACCGCGCCACATAGCAGAACTTTAAAAGTGCTCATCATTGGAAAACGTTCTTCGGGGCGAAAAC
TCTCAAGGATCTTACCGCTGTTGAGATCCAGTTCGATGTAACCCACTCGTGCACCCAACTGATCTTCAGC
ATCTTTTACTTTCACCAGCGTTTCTGGGTGAGCAAAAACAGGAAGGCAAAATGCCGCAAAAAAGGGAATA
AGGGCGACACGGAAATGTTGAATACTCATACTCTTCCTTTTTCAATATTATTGAAGCATTTATCAGGGTT
ATTGTCTCATGAGCGGATACATATTTGAATGTATTTAGAAAAATAAACAAATAGGGGTTCCGCGCACATT
TCCCCGAAAAGTGCCACCTGACGTC
Features (pLannotate 1.2.2; 22 found; start..end, strand, type, name):
     36..80      -  misc_feature   bom (fragment): basis of mobility region from pBR322
    235..614     +  enhancer       CMV enhancer: human cytomegalovirus immediate early enhancer
    615..818     +  promoter       CMV promoter: human cytomegalovirus (CMV) immediate early promoter
    814..847     +  LTR            5' LTR (truncated) (fragment): truncated 5' long terminal repeat (LTR) from HIV-1
    863..881     +  promoter       T7 promoter: promoter for bacteriophage T7 RNA polymerase
    943..1005    +  CDS            3xFLAG: three tandem FLAG® epitope tags, followed by an enterokinase cleavage site
   1018..1260    +  CDS            TAF12 (fragment): TAF12_HUMAN - Also known as TAF15, TAF2J, TAFII20. Experimental evidence at protein level: Swiss-Prot protein existence level 1. TAFs are components of the transcription factor IID (TFIID) complex, PCAF histone acetylase complex and TBP-free TAFII complex (TFTC). TAFs components-TIIFD are essential for mediating regulation of RNA polymerase transcription. From Homo sapiens (Human).
   1291..1309    -  promoter       SP6 promoter: promoter for bacteriophage SP6 RNA polymerase
   1335..1559    +  polyA_signal   bGH poly(A) signal: bovine growth hormone polyadenylation signal
   1563..1584    +  promoter       SV40 promoter (fragment): SV40 enhancer and early promoter
   1605..2033    +  rep_origin     f1 ori (sequence partly withheld): f1 bacteriophage origin of replication; arrow indicates direction of (+) strand synthesis
   2047..2377    +  promoter       SV40 promoter: SV40 enhancer and early promoter
   2444..3235    +  CDS            neo: KKA2_KLEPN - Also known as kan, nptII. Experimental evidence at protein level: Swiss-Prot protein existence level 1. Resistance to kanamycin, neomycin, paromomycin, ribostamycin, butirosin and gentamicin B. From Klebsiella pneumoniae.
   3259..3417    +  CDS            ble (fragment): BLE_KLEPN - Experimental evidence at protein level: Swiss-Prot protein existence level 1. Binding protein with a strong affinity to the bleomycin family of antibiotics. Binds to CL990; an antimitotic-antibiotic compound. From Klebsiella pneumoniae.
   3412..3533    +  polyA_signal   SV40 poly(A) signal: SV40 polyadenylation signal
   3606..3622    -  protein_bind   lac operator: The lac repressor binds to the lac operator to inhibit transcription in E. coli. This inhibition can be relieved by adding lactose or isopropyl-β-D-thiogalactopyranoside (IPTG). lac repressor encoded by lacI
   3630..3660    -  promoter       lac promoter: promoter for the E. coli lac operon
   3675..3696    -  protein_bind   CAP binding site: CAP binding activates transcription in the presence of cAMP. E. coli catabolite activator protein
   3709..3801    -  CDS            lacI (fragment): lac repressor; lacI; The lac repressor binds to the lac operator to inhibit transcription in E. coli. This inhibition can be relieved by adding lactose or isopropyl-β-D-thiogalactopyranoside (IPTG).
   3984..4572    -  rep_origin     ori: high-copy-number ColE1/pMB1/pBR322/pUC origin of replication
   4743..5603    -  CDS            AmpR: β-lactamase; bla; confers resistance to ampicillin, carbenicillin, and related antibiotics
   5604..5708    -  promoter       AmpR promoter: bla
