>Addgene plasmid #105615 | PCDNA3-N3FLAG-TAF12-HFD(50-130) | addgene full sequence | sequence record 204146 | Addgene NGS Result
GACGGATCGGGAGATCTCCCGATCCCCTATGGTGCACTCTCAGTACAATCTGCTCTGATGCCGCATAGTT
AAGCCAGTATCTGCTCCCTGCTTGTGTGTTGGAGGTCGCTGAGTAGTGCGCGAGCAAAATTTAAGCTACA
ACAAGGCAAGGCTTGACCGACAATTGCATGAAGAATCTGCTTAGGGTTAGGCGTTTTGCGCTGCTTCGCG
ATGTACGGGCCAGATATACGCGTTGACATTGATTATTGACTAGTTATTAATAGTAATCAATTACGGGGTC
ATTAGTTCATAGCCCATATATGGAGTTCCGCGTTACATAACTTACGGTAAATGGCCCGCCTGGCTGACCG
CCCAACGACCCCCGCCCATTGACGTCAATAATGACGTATGTTCCCATAGTAACGCCAATAGGGACTTTCC
ATTGACGTCAATGGGTGGAGTATTTACGGTAAACTGCCCACTTGGCAGTACATCAAGTGTATCATATGCC
AAGTACGCCCCCTATTGACGTCAATGACGGTAAATGGCCCGCCTGGCATTATGCCCAGTACATGACCTTA
TGGGACTTTCCTACTTGGCAGTACATCTACGTATTAGTCATCGCTATTACCATGGTGATGCGGTTTTGGC
AGTACATCAATGGGCGTGGATAGCGGTTTGACTCACGGGGATTTCCAAGTCTCCACCCCATTGACGTCAA
TGGGAGTTTGTTTTGGCACCAAAATCAACGGGACTTTCCAAAATGTCGTAACAACTCCGCCCCATTGACG
CAAATGGGCGGTAGGCGTGTACGGTGGGAGGTCTATATAAGCAGAGCTCTCTGGCTAACTAGAGAACCCA
CTGCTTACTGGCTTATCGAAATTAATACGACTCACTATAGGGAGACCCAAGCTTGGTACCGAGCTCGGAT
TCGCCATGCCAAAGAAGAAGCGTAAGGTAGATTACAAAGACCATGACGGTGATTATAAAGATCATGATAT
CGATTACAAGGATGACGATGACAAGGGAGGCGAATTCCTCAGCCCTGAAAACAACCAAGTGCTGACAAAA
AAAAAGCTGCAGGATCTGGTGAGGGAGGTGGATCCTAATGAGCAGCTGGATGAAGATGTGGAAGAGATGC
TGCTACAGATCGCTGATGATTTTATTGAGAGTGTGGTGACAGCTGCCTGCCAGCTTGCTCGGCACCGCAA
GTCCAGCACCCTAGAGGTAAAAGACGTCCAGCTGCATCTAGAGCGCCAGTGGAACATGTGGATCCCAGGC
TGACTCGAGCATGCATCTAGAGGGCCCTATTCTATAGTGTCACCTAAATGCTAGAGCTCGCTGATCAGCC
TCGACTGTGCCTTCTAGTTGCCAGCCATCTGTTGTTTGCCCCTCCCCCGTGCCTTCCTTGACCCTGGAAG
GTGCCACTCCCACTGTCCTTTCCTAATAAAATGAGGAAATTGCATCGCATTGTCTGAGTAGGTGTCATTC
TATTCTGGGGGGTGGGGTGGGGCAGGACAGCAAGGGGGAGGATTGGGAAGACAATAGCAGGCATGCTGGG
GATGCGGTGGGCTCTATGGCTTCTGAGGCGGAAAGAACCAGCTGGGGCTCTAGGGGGTATCCCC
[124 nt withheld, positions 1605-1728]
C
[91 nt withheld, positions 1730-1820]
A
[49 nt withheld, positions 1822-1870]
CCTTTGACGTTGGAGTCCACGTTCTTT
[37 nt withheld, positions 1898-1934]
ACCCTATCTCGGTCTATTCTTTTGATTTATAAGGGATTTTGCCGATTTCGGCCTATTGGTTAAAAAATGA
GCTGATTTAACAAAAATTTAACGCGAATTAATTCTGTGGAATGTGTGTCAGTTAGGGTGTGGAAAGTCCC
CAGGCTCCCCAGCAGGCAGAAGTATGCAAAGCATGCATCTCAATTAGTCAGCAACCAGGTGTGGAAAGTC
CCCAGGCTCCCCAGCAGGCAGAAGTATGCAAAGCATGCATCTCAATTAGTCAGCAACCATAGTCCCGCCC
CTAACTCCGCCCATCCCGCCCCTAACTCCGCCCAGTTCCGCCCATTCTCCGCCCCATGGCTGACTAATTT
TTTTTATTTATGCAGAGGCCGAGGCCGCCTCTGCCTCTGAGCTATTCCAGAAGTAGTGAGGAGGCTTTTT
TGGAGGCCTAGGCTTTTGCAAAAAGCTCCCGGGAGCTTGTATATCCATTTTCGGATCTGATCAAGAGACA
GGATGAGGATCGTTTCGCATGATTGAACAAGATGGATTGCACGCAGGTTCTCCGGCCGCTTGGGTGGAGA
GGCTATTCGGCTATGACTGGGCACAACAGACAATCGGCTGCTCTGATGCCGCCGTGTTCCGGCTGTCAGC
GCAGGGGCGCCCGGTTCTTTTTGTCAAGACCGACCTGTCCGGTGCCCTGAATGAACTGCAGGACGAGGCA
GCGCGGCTATCGTGGCTGGCCACGACGGGCGTTCCTTGCGCAGCTGTGCTCGACGTTGTCACTGAAGCGG
GAAGGGACTGGCTGCTATTGGGCGAAGTGCCGGGGCAGGATCTCCTGTCATCTCACCTTGCTCCTGCCGA
GAAAGTATCCATCATGGCTGATGCAATGCGGCGGCTGCATACGCTTGATCCGGCTACCTGCCCATTCGAC
CACCAAGCGAAACATCGCATCGAGCGAGCACGTACTCGGATGGAAGCCGGTCTTGTCGATCAGGATGATC
TGGACGAAGAGCATCAGGGGCTCGCGCCAGCCGAACTGTTCGCCAGGCTCAAGGCGCGCATGCCCGACGG
CGAGGATCTCGTCGTGACCCATGGCGATGCCTGCTTGCCGAATATCATGGTGGAAAATGGCCGCTTTTCT
GGATTCATCGACTGTGGCCGGCTGGGTGTGGCGGACCGCTATCAGGACATAGCGTTGGCTACCCGTGATA
TTGCTGAAGAGCTTGGCGGCGAATGGGCTGACCGCTTCCTCGTGCTTTACGGTATCGCCGCTCCCGATTC
GCAGCGCATCGCCTTCTATCGCCTTCTTGACGAGTTCTTCTGAGCGGGACTCTGGGGTTCGAAATGACCG
ACCAAGCGACGCCCAACCTGCCATCACGAGATTTCGATTCCACCGCCGCCTTCTATGAAAGGTTGGGCTT
CGGAATCGTTTTCCGGGACGCCGGCTGGATGATCCTCCAGCGCGGGGATCTCATGCTGGAGTTCTTCGCC
CACCCCAACTTGTTTATTGCAGCTTATAATGGTTACAAATAAAGCAATAGCATCACAAATTTCACAAATA
AAGCATTTTTTTCACTGCATTCTAGTTGTGGTTTGTCCAAACTCATCAATGTATCTTATCATGTCTGTAT
ACCGTCGACCTCTAGCTAGAGCTTGGCGTAATCATGGTCATAGCTGTTTCCTGTGTGAAATTGTTATCCG
CTCACAATTCCACACAACATACGAGCCGGAAGCATAAAGTGTAAAGCCTGGGGTGCCTAATGAGTGAGCT
AACTCACATTAATTGCGTTGCGCTCACTGCCCGCTTTCCAGTCGGGAAACCTGTCGTGCCAGCTGCATTA
ATGAATCGGCCAACGCGCGGGGAGAGGCGGTTTGCGTATTGGGCGCTCTTCCGCTTCCTCGCTCACTGAC
TCGCTGCGCTCGGTCGTTCGGCTGCGGCGAGCGGTATCAGCTCACTCAAAGGCGGTAATACGGTTATCCA
CAGAATCAGGGGATAACGCAGGAAAGAACATGTGAGCAAAAGGCCAGCAAAAGGCCAGGAACCGTAAAAA
GGCCGCGTTGCTGGCGTTTTTCCATAGGCTCCGCCCCCCTGACGAGCATCACAAAAATCGACGCTCAAGT
CAGAGGTGGCGAAACCCGACAGGACTATAAAGATACCAGGCGTTTCCCCCTGGAAGCTCCCTCGTGCGCT
CTCCTGTTCCGACCCTGCCGCTTACCGGATACCTGTCCGCCTTTCTCCCTTCGGGAAGCGTGGCGCTTTC
TCATAGCTCACGCTGTAGGTATCTCAGTTCGGTGTAGGTCGTTCGCTCCAAGCTGGGCTGTGTGCACGAA
CCCCCCGTTCAGCCCGACCGCTGCGCCTTATCCGGTAACTATCGTCTTGAGTCCAACCCGGTAAGACACG
ACTTATCGCCACTGGCAGCAGCCACTGGTAACAGGATTAGCAGAGCGAGGTATGTAGGCGGTGCTACAGA
GTTCTTGAAGTGGTGGCCTAACTACGGCTACACTAGAAGAACAGTATTTGGTATCTGCGCTCTGCTGAAG
CCAGTTACCTTCGGAAAAAGAGTTGGTAGCTCTTGATCCGGCAAACAAACCACCGCTGGTAGCGGTGGTT
TTTTTGTTTGCAAGCAGCAGATTACGCGCAGAAAAAAAGGATCTCAAGAAGATCCTTTGATCTTTTCTAC
GGGGTCTGACGCTCAGTGGAACGAAAACTCACGTTAAGGGATTTTGGTCATGAGATTATCAAAAAGGATC
TTCACCTAGATCCTTTTAAATTAAAAATGAAGTTTTAAATCAATCTAAAGTATATATGAGTAAACTTGGT
CTGACAGTTACCAATGCTTAATCAGTGAGGCACCTATCTCAGCGATCTGTCTATTTCGTTCATCCATAGT
TGCCTGACTCCCCGTCGTGTAGATAACTACGATACGGGAGGGCTTACCATCTGGCCCCAGTGCTGCAATG
ATACCGCGAGACCCACGCTCACCGGCTCCAGATTTATCAGCAATAAACCAGCCAGCCGGAAGGGCCGAGC
GCAGAAGTGGTCCTGCAACTTTATCCGCCTCCATCCAGTCTATTAATTGTTGCCGGGAAGCTAGAGTAAG
TAGTTCGCCAGTTAATAGTTTGCGCAACGTTGTTGCCATTGCTACAGGCATCGTGGTGTCACGCTCGTCG
TTTGGTATGGCTTCATTCAGCTCCGGTTCCCAACGATCAAGGCGAGTTACATGATCCCCCATGTTGTGCA
AAAAAGCGGTTAGCTCCTTCGGTCCTCCGATCGTTGTCAGAAGTAAGTTGGCCGCAGTGTTATCACTCAT
GGTTATGGCAGCACTGCATAATTCTCTTACTGTCATGCCATCCGTAAGATGCTTTTCTGTGACTGGTGAG
TACTCAACCAAGTCATTCTGAGAATAGTGTATGCGGCGACCGAGTTGCTCTTGCCCGGCGTCAATACGGG
ATAATACCGCGCCACATAGCAGAACTTTAAAAGTGCTCATCATTGGAAAACGTTCTTCGGGGCGAAAACT
CTCAAGGATCTTACCGCTGTTGAGATCCAGTTCGATGTAACCCACTCGTGCACCCAACTGATCTTCAGCA
TCTTTTACTTTCACCAGCGTTTCTGGGTGAGCAAAAACAGGAAGGCAAAATGCCGCAAAAAAGGGAATAA
GGGCGACACGGAAATGTTGAATACTCATACTCTTCCTTTTTCAATATTATTGAAGCATTTATCAGGGTTA
TTGTCTCATGAGCGGATACATATTTGAATGTATTTAGAAAAATAAACAAATAGGGGTTCCGCGCACATTT
CCCCGAAAAGTGCCACCTGACGTC
Features (pLannotate 1.2.2; 22 found; start..end, strand, type, name):
     28..80      -  misc_feature   bom (fragment): basis of mobility region from pBR322
    235..614     +  enhancer       CMV enhancer: human cytomegalovirus immediate early enhancer
    615..818     +  promoter       CMV promoter: human cytomegalovirus (CMV) immediate early promoter
    814..847     +  LTR            5' LTR (truncated) (fragment): truncated 5' long terminal repeat (LTR) from HIV-1
    863..881     +  promoter       T7 promoter: promoter for bacteriophage T7 RNA polymerase
    943..1005    +  CDS            3xFLAG: three tandem FLAG® epitope tags, followed by an enterokinase cleavage site
   1018..1260    +  CDS            TAF12 (fragment): TAF12_HUMAN - Also known as TAF15, TAF2J, TAFII20. Experimental evidence at protein level: Swiss-Prot protein existence level 1. TAFs are components of the transcription factor IID (TFIID) complex, PCAF histone acetylase complex and TBP-free TAFII complex (TFTC). TAFs components-TIIFD are essential for mediating regulation of RNA polymerase transcription. From Homo sapiens (Human).
   1291..1309    -  promoter       SP6 promoter: promoter for bacteriophage SP6 RNA polymerase
   1335..1559    +  polyA_signal   bGH poly(A) signal: bovine growth hormone polyadenylation signal
   1563..1584    +  promoter       SV40 promoter (fragment): SV40 enhancer and early promoter
   1605..2033    +  rep_origin     f1 ori (sequence partly withheld): f1 bacteriophage origin of replication; arrow indicates direction of (+) strand synthesis
   2047..2376    +  promoter       SV40 promoter: SV40 enhancer and early promoter
   2443..3234    +  CDS            neo: KKA2_KLEPN - Also known as kan, nptII. Experimental evidence at protein level: Swiss-Prot protein existence level 1. Resistance to kanamycin, neomycin, paromomycin, ribostamycin, butirosin and gentamicin B. From Klebsiella pneumoniae.
   3258..3416    +  CDS            ble (fragment): BLE_KLEPN - Experimental evidence at protein level: Swiss-Prot protein existence level 1. Binding protein with a strong affinity to the bleomycin family of antibiotics. Binds to CL990; an antimitotic-antibiotic compound. From Klebsiella pneumoniae.
   3411..3532    +  polyA_signal   SV40 poly(A) signal: SV40 polyadenylation signal
   3605..3621    -  protein_bind   lac operator: The lac repressor binds to the lac operator to inhibit transcription in E. coli. This inhibition can be relieved by adding lactose or isopropyl-β-D-thiogalactopyranoside (IPTG). lac repressor encoded by lacI
   3629..3659    -  promoter       lac promoter: promoter for the E. coli lac operon
   3674..3695    -  protein_bind   CAP binding site: CAP binding activates transcription in the presence of cAMP. E. coli catabolite activator protein
   3708..3800    -  CDS            lacI (fragment): lac repressor; lacI; The lac repressor binds to the lac operator to inhibit transcription in E. coli. This inhibition can be relieved by adding lactose or isopropyl-β-D-thiogalactopyranoside (IPTG).
   3983..4571    -  rep_origin     ori: high-copy-number ColE1/pMB1/pBR322/pUC origin of replication
   4742..5602    -  CDS            AmpR: β-lactamase; bla; confers resistance to ampicillin, carbenicillin, and related antibiotics
   5603..5707    -  promoter       AmpR promoter: bla
