[The description below was written by a language model from this plasmid's Addgene catalogue record and pLannotate feature annotations shown in this document.]
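Description:
PCDNA3-N3FLAG-TAF12-HFD(50-130) is a mammalian expression plasmid of about 5.7 kb built on the pcDNA3.1 backbone and intended for transient expression in HEK 293T cells. It is propagated in E. coli through a high-copy ColE1/pUC-type origin and selected with ampicillin via the β-lactamase gene and its native promoter. An f1 origin is also present. The backbone carries an SV40 early promoter driving the neomycin phosphotransferase gene with an SV40 polyadenylation signal, which could in principle support G418 selection in mammalian cells, although the stated use is transient. Short annotated matches to bom, lacI, the lac promoter/operator, ble and an HIV-1 LTR appear to be backbone remnants or incidental hits rather than functional modules.

The payload is a fragment of TAF12, residues 50–130, covering its histone fold domain (HFD), fused at the N terminus to a 3xFLAG epitope tag. Expression is driven by the human CMV immediate-early enhancer and promoter and terminated by the bovine growth hormone polyadenylation signal. T7 and SP6 promoters flank the insert, as is typical for this backbone. The catalogue lists the insert as mouse Taf12, whereas the automated annotation matched the coding region to the human TAF12 protein entry. This probably reflects high conservation between the orthologues, but the record does not resolve it. TAF12 is a subunit of TFIID and related TAF-containing complexes, and the associated study concerns a TFIID-SAGA perturbation targeting MYB in acute myeloid leukemia. The FLAG-tagged HFD is suited to detection and immunoprecipitation of the isolated domain. The depositor and sequencing-derived records differ by one nucleotide in length and carry the same features.
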