Addgene plasmid #105615: PCDNA3-N3FLAG-TAF12-HFD(50-130)
Purpose: transient express TAF12 HFD with 3*FLAG tag at N terminal in HEK 293T cells
Depositing lab: Christopher Vakoc. Depositing organization: Cold Spring Harbor Laboratory. Publication: A TFIID-SAGA Perturbation that Targets MYB and Suppresses Acute Myeloid Leukemia. Xu Y, Milazzo JP, Somerville TDD, Tarumoto Y, Huang YH, Ostrander EL, Wilkinson JE, Challen GA, Vakoc CR. Cancer Cell. 2018 Jan 8;33(1):13-28.e8. doi: 10.1016/j.ccell.2017.12.002. PubMed 29316427.
Backbone
  Vector backbone: pcDNA3.1
  Vector type: Mammalian Expression
Growth in bacteria
  Bacterial resistance: Ampicillin, 100 μg/mL
  Growth temperature: 37°C
  Growth strain: DH5alpha
  Copy number: Unknown
Gene/Insert
  Gene/Insert name: TAF12-HFD amino acid 50-130 with FLAG tag
  Species: M. musculus (mouse)
  Entrez Gene: Taf12 (a.k.a. 20kDa, 2810422D08Rik, Taf2J)
  Promoter: CMV
  Tag / fusion protein: 3*FLAG (N terminal on insert)
  Cloning method: Ligation Independent Cloning
  Sequencing primers: 5′ cgcaaatgggcggtaggcgtg; 3′ TAGAAGGCACAGTCGAGG
Terms and licenses: Academic/Nonprofit Terms; Industry Terms: Not Available to Industry
How to cite: PCDNA3-N3FLAG-TAF12-HFD(50-130) was a gift from Christopher Vakoc (Addgene plasmid # 105615 ; http://n2t.net/addgene:105615 ; RRID:Addgene_105615)
